Addgene plasmid #226722: pCMV6-CNDP2-D195A
Purpose: Mammalian expression of cytosolic mouse CNDP2 mutant D195A
Depositing lab: Jonathan Long. Depositing organization: Stanford University. Publication: A beta-hydroxybutyrate shunt pathway generates anti-obesity ketone metabolites. Moya-Garzon MD, Wang M, Li VL, Lyu X, Wei W, Tung AS, Raun SH, Zhao M, Coassolo L, Islam H, Oliveira B, Dai Y, Spaas J, Delgado-Gonzalez A, Donoso K, Alvarez-Buylla A, Franco-Montalban F, Letian A, Ward CP, Liu L, Svensson KJ, Goldberg EL, Gardner CD, Little JP, Banik SM, Xu Y, Long JZ. Cell. 2025 Jan 9;188(1):175-186.e20. doi: 10.1016/j.cell.2024.10.032. Epub 2024 Nov 12. PubMed 39536746.
Backbone
  Vector backbone: pCMV6-Entry
  Vector type: Mammalian Expression
Growth in bacteria
  Bacterial resistance: Kanamycin, 50 μg/mL
  Growth temperature: 37°C
  Growth strain: DH5alpha
  Copy number: Unknown
Gene/Insert
  Gene/Insert name: CNDP2
  Species: M. musculus (mouse)
  Mutation: D195A
  Entrez Gene: Cndp2 (a.k.a. 0610010E05Rik, Cn2, Dip-2, Pep-1, Pep1)
  Cloning method: Restriction Enzyme; 5′ cloning site SgfI (unknown if destroyed); 3′ cloning site MluI (unknown if destroyed)
  Sequencing primers: 5′ VP1.5; 3′ XL39
Terms and licenses: Academic/Nonprofit Terms; Industry Terms: Not Available to Industry
How to cite: pCMV6-CNDP2-D195A was a gift from Jonathan Long (Addgene plasmid # 226722 ; http://n2t.net/addgene:226722 ; RRID:Addgene_226722)
