[The description below was written by a language model from this plasmid's Addgene catalogue record and pLannotate feature annotations shown in this document.]
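Description:
pCMV6-CNDP2-D195A is a mammalian expression plasmid built on the pCMV6-Entry backbone that carries the mouse Cndp2 coding sequence with a D195A point mutation, intended for expression of this cytosolic CNDP2 mutant in mammalian cells. The 6.3 kb plasmid replicates in E. coli through a high-copy ColE1/pUC-type origin and is selected with kanamycin. Resistance comes from a Tn5 NeoR/KanR (aminoglycoside phosphotransferase) gene placed downstream of both a bacterial AmpR promoter and the SV40 enhancer/early promoter and followed by an HSV TK polyadenylation signal. This arrangement lets the same marker give kanamycin resistance in bacteria and, in principle, G418 resistance in transfected mammalian cells. An f1 origin is also present, along with small annotated remnants (M13 ori, lacZα, ble and bGH poly(A) fragments) that appear to be backbone leftovers rather than functional units.

The expression cassette consists of the human CMV immediate-early enhancer and promoter, followed by a T7 promoter, the Cndp2 open reading frame cloned between SgfI and MluI sites, and a human growth hormone polyadenylation signal. A short FLAG-type epitope sequence, annotated as a fragment of 3xFLAG, lies downstream of the insert, suggesting a C-terminal tag, although the catalogue fields do not list any tag and the record does not confirm that it is in frame.

CNDP2 is a dipeptidase that also produces N-lactoyl-amino acids from lactate and amino acids by reverse proteolysis. The record does not state the functional consequence of D195A. The associated publication concerns a beta-hydroxybutyrate shunt pathway generating ketone metabolites, so the construct is presumably a mutant comparator to wild-type enzyme in transfected cells.
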