Features (pLannotate 1.2.2; 16 found; start..end, strand, type, name):
      1..25      +  rep_origin     M13 ori (fragment): M13 bacteriophage origin of replication; arrow indicates direction of (+) strand synthesis
     29..183     -  CDS            lacZα (fragment): LacZα fragment of β-galactosidase; lacZ fragment
    343..722     +  enhancer       CMV enhancer: human cytomegalovirus immediate early enhancer
    724..923     +  promoter       CMV promoter: human cytomegalovirus (CMV) immediate early promoter
    952..970     +  promoter       T7 promoter: promoter for bacteriophage T7 RNA polymerase
   1029..2453    +  CDS            Cndp2: CNDP2_MOUSE - Also known as Cn2. Experimental evidence at protein level: Swiss-Prot protein existence level 1. Hydrolyzes a variety of dipeptides including L-carnosine but has a strong preference for Cys-Gly. Catalyzes the production of N- lactoyl-amino acids from lactate and amino acids by reverse proteolysis. From Mus musculus (Mouse).
   2520..2544    +  CDS            3xFLAG (fragment): three tandem FLAG® epitope tags
   2590..3212    +  polyA_signal   hGH poly(A) signal: human growth hormone polyadenylation signal
   3361..3949    -  rep_origin     ori: high-copy-number ColE1/pMB1/pBR322/pUC origin of replication
   4171..4187    +  polyA_signal   bGH poly(A) signal (fragment): bovine growth hormone polyadenylation signal
   4278..4325    -  polyA_signal   HSV TK poly(A) signal: herpes simplex virus thymidine kinase polyadenylation signal (Cole and Stacy, 1985)
   4384..4536    -  CDS            ble (fragment): BLE_KLEPN - Experimental evidence at protein level: Swiss-Prot protein existence level 1. Binding protein with a strong affinity to the bleomycin family of antibiotics. Binds to CL990; an antimitotic-antibiotic compound. From Klebsiella pneumoniae.
   4557..5351    -  CDS            NeoR/KanR: aminoglycoside phosphotransferase from Tn5; aph(3')-II (or nptII); confers resistance to neomycin, kanamycin, and G418 (Geneticin®)
   5386..5743    -  promoter       SV40 promoter: SV40 enhancer and early promoter
   5745..5849    -  promoter       AmpR promoter: bla
   5876..6304    +  rep_origin     f1 ori (sequence partly withheld): f1 bacteriophage origin of replication; arrow indicates direction of (+) strand synthesis
>Addgene plasmid #226722 | pCMV6-CNDP2-D195A | addgene full sequence | sequence record 451174 | Addgene NGS Result
AACAAAATATTAACGCTTACAATTTCCATTCGCCATTCAGGCTGCGCAACTGTTGGGAAGGGCGATCGGT
GCGGGCCTCTTCGCTATTACGCCAGCTGGCGAAAGGGGGATGTGCTGCAAGGCGATTAAGTTGGGTAACG
CCAGGGTTTTCCCAGTCACGACGTTGTAAAACGACGGCCAGTGCCAAGCTGATCTATACATTGAATCAAT
ATTGGCAATTAGCCATATTAGTCATTGGTTATATAGCATAAATCAATATTGGCTATTGGCCATTGCATAC
GTTGTATCTATATCATAATATGTACATTTATATTGGCTCATGTCCAATATGACCGCCATGTTGACATTGA
TTATTGACTAGTTATTAATAGTAATCAATTACGGGGTCATTAGTTCATAGCCCATATATGGAGTTCCGCG
TTACATAACTTACGGTAAATGGCCCGCCTGGCTGACCGCCCAACGACCCCCGCCCATTGACGTCAATAAT
GACGTATGTTCCCATAGTAACGCCAATAGGGACTTTCCATTGACGTCAATGGGTGGAGTATTTACGGTAA
ACTGCCCACTTGGCAGTACATCAAGTGTATCATATGCCAAGTCCGCCCCCTATTGACGTCAATGACGGTA
AATGGCCCGCCTGGCATTATGCCCAGTACATGACCTTACGGGACTTTCCTACTTGGCAGTACATCTACGT
ATTAGTCATCGCTATTACCATGGTGATGCGGTTTTGGCAGTACACCAATGGGCGTGGATAGCGGTTTGAC
TCACGGGGATTTCCAAGTCTCCACCCCATTGACGTCAATGGGAGTTTGTTTTGGCACCAAAATCAACGGG
ACTTTCCAAAATGTCGTAATAACCCCGCCCCGTTGACGCAAATGGGCGGTAGGCGTGTACGGTGGGAGGT
CTATATAAGCAGAGCTCGTTTAGTGAACCGTCAGAATTTTGTAATACGACTCACTATAGGGCGGCCGGGA
ATTCGTCGACTGGATCCGGTACCGAGGAGATCTGCCGCCGCGATCGCCATGTCAGCCCTCAAAGCTGTCT
TCCAGTATATCGATGAAAACCAGGACCGCTACGTCAAGAAACTTGCAGAATGGGTGGCCATCCAGAGCGT
GTCCGCATGGCCGGAGAAGAGAGGAGAGATCAGAAGGATGATGGAGGTGGCAGCTGCCGATGTCCAGAGG
CTGGGGGGCTCCGTGGAACTGGTGGATATTGGGAAGCAGAAGCTCCCAGATGGCTCGGAGATACCACTTC
CTCCCATTCTGCTGGGCAAGCTAGGCAGCGACCCCCAGAAGAAAACCGTGTGCATTTACGGGCACCTGGA
CGTGCAGCCTGCGGCCCTGGAGGACGGGTGGGACAGCGAGCCCTTCACCTTGGTGGAGCGGGAAGGCAAG
CTGTATGGGAGAGGCTCCACGGACGATAAGGGGCCAGTGGCCGGGTGGATGAATGCCCTGGAAGCCTATC
AGAAGACTGGTCAGGAGATCCCAGTCAACCTGCGGTTCTGCCTGGAAGGCATGGAGGAGTCTGGCTCCGA
AGGCCTGGATGAGCTCATTTTTGCCCAGAAAGACAAGTTCTTCAAAGATGTGGACTATGTGTGCATTTCA
GCGAATTACTGGCTGGGGAAGAATAAGCCGTGTATCACGTACGGCCTCAGAGGCATCTGTTACTTCTTCA
TCGAGGTGGAATGCAGTGACAAAGACCTCCATTCTGGGGTATATGGAGGCTCAGTGCACGAGGCCATGAC
GGATCTCATTTCACTGATGGGCTGCCTGGTAGACAAGAAGGGGAAGATCCTCATCCCGGGCATCAACGAT
GCCGTGGCGCCTGTGACGGATGAGGAGCATGCGCTCTACGACCACATTGACTTCGATATGGAAGAGTTCG
CCAAGGACGTGGGGGCTGAGACCCTTCTGCACAGCTGCAAGAAAGACATCCTGATGCACAGATGGCGATA
CCCGTCCCTCTCCCTGCATGGGATCGAAGGGGCCTTCTCCGGTTCAGGGGCCAAGACTGTGATCCCCAGA
AAGGTGGTCGGCAAGTTCTCCATCAGGCTCGTGCCAGACATGATACCGGAAGTTGTTAGCGAGCAAGTTT
CAAGCTACTTGTCAAAAAAATTTGCTGAACTGCAGAGCCCCAACAAGTTCAAGGTGTACATGGGCCACGG
CGGGAAGCCCTGGGTGTCTGACTTCAACCATCCTCATTACCAGGCGGGGAGAAGAGCCCTGAAGACAGTG
TTTGGTGTTGAGCCTGACTTGACCAGAGAAGGTGGCAGTATTCCTGTGACCTTGACCTTTCAAGAGGCCA
CAGGCAAAAATGTCATGCTATTGCCAGTGGGGTCAGCAGATGACGGTGCCCACTCGCAGAATGAGAAGCT
CAACAGGCTCAACTACATAGAAGGAACCAAAATGCTGGCTGCATATCTGTATGAGGTGTCTCAGCTGAAG
AACACGCGTACGCGGCCGCTCGAGCAGAAACTCATCTCAGAAGAGGATCTGGCAGCAAATGATATCCTGG
ATTACAAGGATGACGACGATAAGGTTTAAACGGCCGGCCGCGGTCATAGCTGTTTCCTGAACAGATCCCG
GGTGGCATCCCTGTGACCCCTCCCCAGTGCCTCTCCTGGCCCTGGAAGTTGCCACTCCAGTGCCCACCAG
CCTTGTCCTAATAAAATTAAGTTGCATCATTTTGTCTGACTAGGTGTCCTTCTATAATATTATGGGGTGG
AGGGGGGTGGTATGGAGCAAGGGGCAAGTTGGGAAGACAACCTGTAGGGCCTGCGGGGTCTATTGGGAAC
CAAGCTGGAGTGCAGTGGCACAATCTTGGCTCACTGCAATCTCCGCCTCCTGGGTTCAAGCGATTCTCCT
GCCTCAGCCTCCCGAGTTGTTGGGATTCCAGGCATGCATGACCAGGCTCAGCTAATTTTTGTTTTTTTGG
TAGAGACGGGGTTTCACCATATTGGCCAGGCTGGTCTCCAACTCCTAATCTCAGGTGATCTACCCACCTT
GGCCTCCCAAATTGCTGGGATTACAGGCGTGAACCACTGCTCCCTTCCCTGTCCTTCTGATTTTAAAATA
ACTATACCAGCAGGAGGACGTCCAGACACAGCATAGGCTACCTGGCCATGCCCAACCGGTGGGACATTTG
AGTTGCTTGCTTGGCACTGTCCTCTCATGCGTTGGGTCCACTCAGTAGATGCCTGTTGAATTGGGTACGC
GGCCAGCGGCGAGCGGTATCAGCTCACTCAAAGGCGGTAATACGGTTATCCACAGAATCAGGGGATAACG
CAGGAAAGAACATGTGAGCAAAAGGCCAGCAAAAGGCCAGGAACCGTAAAAAGGCCGCGTTGCTGGCGTT
TTTCCATAGGCTCCGCCCCCCTGACGAGCATCACAAAAATCGACGCTCAAGTCAGAGGTGGCGAAACCCG
ACAGGACTATAAAGATACCAGGCGTTTCCCCCTGGAAGCTCCCTCGTGCGCTCTCCTGTTCCGACCCTGC
CGCTTACCGGATACCTGTCCGCCTTTCTCCCTTCGGGAAGCGTGGCGCTTTCTCATAGCTCACGCTGTAG
GTATCTCAGTTCGGTGTAGGTCGTTCGCTCCAAGCTGGGCTGTGTGCACGAACCCCCCGTTCAGCCCGAC
CGCTGCGCCTTATCCGGTAACTATCGTCTTGAGTCCAACCCGGTAAGACACGACTTATCGCCACTGGCAG
CAGCCACTGGTAACAGGATTAGCAGAGCGAGGTATGTAGGCGGTGCTACAGAGTTCTTGAAGTGGTGGCC
TAACTACGGCTACACTAGAAGAACAGTATTTGGTATCTGCGCTCTGCTGAAGCCAGTTACCTTCGGAAAA
AGAGTTGGTAGCTCTTGATCCGGCAAACAAACCACCGCTGGTAGCGGTGGTTTTTTTGTTTGCAAGCAGC
AGATTACGCGCAGAAAAAAAGGATCTCAAGAAGATCCTTTGATCTTTTCTACGGGGTCTGACGCTCAGTG
GAACGAAAACTCACGTTAAGGGATTTTGGTCATGAGATTATCAAAAAGGATCTTCACCTAGATCCTTTTA
AATTAAAAATGAAGTTTTAAATCAATCTAAAGTATATATGAGTAACCTGAGGCTATGGCAGGGCCTGCCG
CCCCGACGTTGGCTGCGAGCCCTGGGCCTTCACCCGAACTTGGGGGGTGGGGTGGGGAAAAGGAAGAAAC
GCGGGCGTATTGGCCCCAATGGGGTCTCGGTGGGGTATCGACAGAGTGCCAGCCCTGGGACCGAACCCCG
CGTTTATGAACAAACGACCCAACACCGTGCGTTTTATTCTGTCTTTTTATTGCCGTCATAGCGCGGGTTC
CTTCCGGTATTGTCTCCTTCCGTGTTTCAGTTAGCCTCCCCCTAGGGTGGGCGAAGAACTCCAGCATGAG
ATCCCCGCGCTGGAGGATCATCCAGCCGGCGTCCCGGAAAACGATTCCGAAGCCCAACCTTTCATAGAAG
GCGGCGGTGGAATCGAAATCTCGTGATGGCAGGTTGGGCGTCGCTTGGTCGGTCATTTCGAACCCCAGAG
TCCCGCTCAGAAGAACTCGTCAAGAAGGCGATAGAAGGCGATGCGCTGCGAATCGGGAGCGGCGATACCG
TAAAGCACGAGGAAGCGGTCAGCCCATTCGCCGCCAAGCTCTTCAGCAATATCACGGGTAGCCAACGCTA
TGTCCTGATAGCGATCCGCCACACCCAGCCGGCCACAGTCGATGAATCCAGAAAAGCGGCCATTTTCCAC
CATGATATTCGGCAAGCAGGCATCGCCATGGGTCACGACGAGATCCTCGCCGTCGGGCATGCTCGCCTTG
AGCCTGGCGAACAGTTCGGCTGGCGCGAGCCCCTGATGCTCTTCGTCCAGATCATCCTGATCGACAAGAC
CGGCTTCCATCCGAGTACGTGCTCGCTCGATGCGATGTTTCGCTTGGTGGTCGAATGGGCAGGTAGCCGG
ATCAAGCGTATGCAGCCGCCGCATTGCATCAGCCATGATGGATACTTTCTCGGCAGGAGCAAGGTGAGAT
GACAGGAGATCCTGCCCCGGCACTTCGCCCAATAGCAGCCAGTCCCTTCCCGCTTCAGTGACAACGTCGA
GCACAGCTGCGCAAGGAACGCCCGTCGTGGCCAGCCACGATAGCCGCGCTGCCTCGTCTTGCAGTTCATT
CAGGGCACCGGACAGGTCGGTCTTGACAAAAAGAACCGGGCGCCCCTGCGCTGACAGCCGGAACACGGCG
GCATCAGAGCAGCCGATTGTCTGTTGTGCCCAGTCATAGCCGAATAGCCTCTCCACCCAAGCGGCCGGAG
AACCTGCGTGCAATCCATCTTGTTCAATCATGCGAAACGATCCTCATCCTGTCTCTTGATCGATCTTTGC
AAAAGCCTAGGCCTCCAAAAAAGCCTCCTCACTACTTCTGGAATAGCTCAGAGGCCGAGGCGGCCTCGGC
CTCTGCATAAATAAAAAAAATTAGTCAGCCATGGGGCGGAGAATGGGCGGAACTGGGCGGAGTTAGGGGC
GGGATGGGCGGAGTTAGGGGCGGGACTATGGTTGCTGACTAATTGAGATGCATGCTTTGCATACTTCTGC
CTGCTGGGGAGCCTGGGGACTTTCCACACCTGGTTGCTGACTAATTGAGATGCATGCTTTGCATACTTCT
GCCTGCTGGGGAGCCTGGGGACTTTCCACACCCTAACTGACACACATTCCACAGCTGGTTCTTTCCGCCT
CAGGACTCTTCCTTTTTCAATATTATTGAAGCATTTATCAGGGTTATTGTCTCATGAGCGGATACATATT
TGAATGTATTTAGAAAAATAAACAAATAGGGGTTCCGCGCACATTTCCCCGAAAAGTGCCACCTG
[124 nt withheld, positions 5876-5999]
C
[91 nt withheld, positions 6001-6091]
A
[49 nt withheld, positions 6093-6141]
CCTTTGACGTTGGAGTCCACGTTCTTT
[37 nt withheld, positions 6169-6205]
ACCCTATCTCGGTCTATTCTTTTGATTTATAAGGGATTTTGCCGATTTCGGCCTATTGGTTAAAAAATGA
GCTGATTTAACAAAAATTTAACGCGAATTTT
