>Addgene plasmid #226722 | pCMV6-CNDP2-D195A | depositor partial sequence | sequence record 444784 | ORF
ATGTCAGCCCTCAAAGCTGTCTTCCAGTATATCGATGAAAACCAGGACCGCTACGTCAAGAAACTTGCAG
AATGGGTGGCCATCCAGAGCGTGTCCGCATGGCCGGAGAAGAGAGGAGAGATCAGAAGGATGATGGAGGT
GGCAGCTGCCGATGTCCAGAGGCTGGGGGGCTCCGTGGAACTGGTGGATATTGGGAAGCAGAAGCTCCCA
GATGGCTCGGAGATACCACTTCCTCCCATTCTGCTGGGCAAGCTAGGCAGCGACCCCCAGAAGAAAACCG
TGTGCATTTACGGGCACCTGGACGTGCAGCCTGCGGCCCTGGAGGACGGGTGGGACAGCGAGCCCTTCAC
CTTGGTGGAGCGGGAAGGCAAGCTGTATGGGAGAGGCTCCACGGACGATAAGGGGCCAGTGGCCGGGTGG
ATGAATGCCCTGGAAGCCTATCAGAAGACTGGTCAGGAGATCCCAGTCAACCTGCGGTTCTGCCTGGAAG
GCATGGAGGAGTCTGGCTCCGAAGGCCTGGATGAGCTCATTTTTGCCCAGAAAGACAAGTTCTTCAAAGA
TGTGGACTATGTGTGCATTTCAGCGAATTACTGGCTGGGGAAGAATAAGCCGTGTATCACGTACGGCCTC
AGAGGCATCTGTTACTTCTTCATCGAGGTGGAATGCAGTGACAAAGACCTCCATTCTGGGGTATATGGAG
GCTCAGTGCACGAGGCCATGACGGATCTCATTTCACTGATGGGCTGCCTGGTAGACAAGAAGGGGAAGAT
CCTCATCCCGGGCATCAACGATGCCGTGGCGCCTGTGACGGATGAGGAGCATGCGCTCTACGACCACATT
GACTTCGATATGGAAGAGTTCGCCAAGGACGTGGGGGCTGAGACCCTTCTGCACAGCTGCAAGAAAGACA
TCCTGATGCACAGATGGCGATACCCGTCCCTCTCCCTGCATGGGATCGAAGGGGCCTTCTCCGGTTCAGG
GGCCAAGACTGTGATCCCCAGAAAGGTGGTCGGCAAGTTCTCCATCAGGCTCGTGCCAGACATGATACCG
GAAGTTGTTAGCGAGCAAGTTTCAAGCTACTTGTCAAAAAAATTTGCTGAACTGCAGAGCCCCAACAAGT
TCAAGGTGTACATGGGCCACGGCGGGAAGCCCTGGGTGTCTGACTTCAACCATCCTCATTACCAGGCGGG
GAGAAGAGCCCTGAAGACAGTGTTTGGTGTTGAGCCTGACTTGACCAGAGAAGGTGGCAGTATTCCTGTG
ACCTTGACCTTTCAAGAGGCCACAGGCAAAAATGTCATGCTATTGCCAGTGGGGTCAGCAGATGACGGTG
CCCACTCGCAGAATGAGAAGCTCAACAGGCTCAACTACATAGAAGGAACCAAAATGCTGGCTGCATATCT
GTATGAGGTGTCTCAGCTGAAGAAC
